Addgene plasmid #202417: pQCXIZ GFP PODXL FBM
Purpose: Expression of GFP-tagged PODXL FERM-binding motif mtuation (FBM; doesn't bind Ezrin)
Depositing lab: David Bryant. Depositing organization: University of Glasgow. Publication: Spatial regulation of the glycocalyx component podocalyxin is a switch for prometastatic function. Roman-Fernandez A, Mansour MA, Kugeratski FG, Anand J, Sandilands E, Galbraith L, Rakovic K, Freckmann EC, Cumming EM, Park J, Nikolatou K, Lilla S, Shaw R, Strachan D, Mason S, Patel R, McGarry L, Katoch A, Campbell KJ, Nixon C, Miller CJ, Leung HY, Le Quesne J, Norman JC, Zanivan S, Blyth K, Bryant DM. Sci Adv. 2023 Feb 3;9(5):eabq1858. doi: 10.1126/sciadv.abq1858. Epub 2023 Feb 3. PubMed 36735782.
Backbone
  Vector backbone: pQCXIZ GFP
  Vector type: Lentiviral
Growth in bacteria
  Bacterial resistance: Ampicillin, 100 μg/mL
  Growth temperature: 37°C
  Growth strain: NEB Stable
  Copy number: High Copy
Gene/Insert
  Gene/Insert name: PODXL
  Species: H. sapiens (human)
  Mutation: H477/R479/S481>AAA mutation
  Entrez Gene: PODXL (a.k.a. Gp200, PC, PCLP, PCLP-1, PDX, PODXL1, gp135)
  Tag / fusion protein: GFP (N terminal on backbone)
  Cloning method: Restriction Enzyme; 5′ cloning site unknown (unknown if destroyed)
Terms and licenses: Academic/Nonprofit Terms; Industry Terms: Not Available to Industry
How to cite: pQCXIZ GFP PODXL FBM was a gift from David Bryant (Addgene plasmid # 202417 ; http://n2t.net/addgene:202417 ; RRID:Addgene_202417)
