[The description below was written by a language model from this plasmid's Addgene catalogue record and pLannotate feature annotations shown in this document.]
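Description:
pQCXIZ GFP PODXL FBM is a 9,146-nt viral expression plasmid for stable delivery of a GFP-tagged mutant of human podocalyxin (PODXL) into mammalian cells. The catalogue lists the vector type as lentiviral, but the annotated features are those of a gammaretroviral (MMLV/MSV-derived) self-inactivating backbone. These comprise a hybrid CMV enhancer/promoter fused to a truncated 5' LTR, a Ψ packaging signal with a truncated gag segment lacking its start codon, and a ΔU3 3' LTR that silences LTR-driven transcription after integration. In bacteria the plasmid is maintained through a high-copy ColE1/pUC-type origin and selected with ampicillin via β-lactamase.

Because the LTR is inactivated, expression in transduced cells depends on an internal CMV enhancer/promoter. It drives a bicistronic transcript. The first cistron begins with a short N-terminal PODXL fragment, whose position is consistent with the native signal peptide although the record does not label it as such. EGFP follows, and then the remainder of the PODXL coding sequence, so GFP sits near the N terminus of the mature protein rather than ahead of the leader. An EMCV IRES then directs translation of the Sh ble gene, allowing Zeocin selection of transduced cells from the same mRNA.

The insert carries the H477/R479/S481 to AAA substitutions, which disrupt the FERM-binding motif (FBM) so that the protein no longer binds Ezrin. The construct therefore suits comparisons of localisation and function between this mutant and other PODXL versions, in studies of how podocalyxin's cytoskeletal linkage contributes to its cellular and prometastatic behaviour. The cloning sites used are not recorded.
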