Features (pLannotate 1.2.2; 22 found; start..end, strand, type, name):
    309..512     +  promoter       CMV promoter: human cytomegalovirus (CMV) immediate early promoter
    513..688     +  LTR            5' LTR (truncated): truncated long terminal repeat from Moloney murine sarcoma virus
    810..1084    +  misc_feature   MESV Ψ (fragment): packaging signal of murine embryonic stem cell virus
   1151..1567    +  CDS            gag (truncated): truncated Moloney murine leukemia virus (MMLV) gag gene lacking the start codon
   1604..1907    +  enhancer       CMV enhancer: human cytomegalovirus immediate early enhancer
   1908..2111    +  promoter       CMV promoter: human cytomegalovirus (CMV) immediate early promoter
   2262..2327    +  CDS            PODXL (fragment): PODXL_HUMAN - Also known as PCLP, PCLP1. Experimental evidence at protein level: Swiss-Prot protein existence level 1. Involved in the regulation of both adhesion and cell morphology and cancer progression. Functions as an anti-adhesive molecule that maintains an open filtration pathway between neighboring foot processes in the podocyte by charge repulsion. Acts as a pro- adhesive molecule, enhancing the adherence of cells to immobilized ligands, increasing the rate of migration and cell-cell contacts in an integrin-dependent manner. Induces the formation of apical actin- dependent microvilli.
   2328..3044    +  CDS            EGFP: EGFP is a basic (constitutively fluorescent) green fluorescent protein published in 1996, derived from Aequorea victoria. It is reported to be a rapidly-maturing weak dimer with moderate acid sensitivity.
   3045..4652    +  CDS            PODXL: PODXL_HUMAN - Also known as PCLP, PCLP1. Experimental evidence at protein level: Swiss-Prot protein existence level 1. Involved in the regulation of both adhesion and cell morphology and cancer progression. Functions as an anti-adhesive molecule that maintains an open filtration pathway between neighboring foot processes in the podocyte by charge repulsion. Acts as a pro- adhesive molecule, enhancing the adherence of cells to immobilized ligands, increasing the rate of migration and cell-cell contacts in an integrin-dependent manner. Induces the formation of apical actin- dependent microvilli.
   4782..5244    +  misc_feature   IRES: internal ribosome entry site (IRES) of the encephalomyocarditis virus (EMCV)
   5258..5632    +  CDS            BleoR: antibiotic-binding protein; Sh ble from Streptoalloteichus hindustanus; confers resistance to bleomycin, phleomycin, and Zeocin™
   5636..5692    +  CDS            ble (fragment): BLE_KLEPN - Experimental evidence at protein level: Swiss-Prot protein existence level 1. Binding protein with a strong affinity to the bleomycin family of antibiotics. Binds to CL990; an antimitotic-antibiotic compound. From Klebsiella pneumoniae.
   5741..5810    +  CDS            env (fragment): murine leukemia virus gPr80 envelope polyprotein precursor; env; proteolytically cleaved into gp70SU and p15TM subunits
   5852..6277    +  LTR            3' LTR (ΔU3): self-inactivating 3' long terminal repeat (LTR) from Moloney murine leukemia virus
   6346..6386    +  CDS            rop (fragment): Rop protein, which maintains plasmids at low copy number; rop
   6488..6526    +  misc_feature   bom (fragment): basis of mobility region from pBR322
   6543..6872    +  promoter       SV40 promoter: SV40 enhancer and early promoter
   6878..6979    +  misc_feature   bom (fragment): basis of mobility region from pBR322
   7165..7753    -  rep_origin     ori: high-copy-number ColE1/pMB1/pBR322/pUC origin of replication
   7924..8784    -  CDS            AmpR: β-lactamase; bla; confers resistance to ampicillin, carbenicillin, and related antibiotics
   8785..8889    -  promoter       AmpR promoter: bla
   9075..308     +  enhancer       CMV enhancer (across the origin): human cytomegalovirus immediate early enhancer
>Addgene plasmid #202417 | pQCXIZ GFP PODXL FBM | addgene full sequence | sequence record 399108 | Addgene NGS Result
TCCGCGTTACATAACTTACGGTAAATGGCCCGCCTGGCTGACCGCCCAACGACCCCCGCCCATTGACGTC
AATAATGACGTATGTTCCCATAGTAACGCCAATAGGGACTTTCCATTGACGTCAATGGGTGGAGTATTTA
CGGTAAACTGCCCACTTGGCAGTACATCAAGTGTATCATATGCCAAGTACGCCCCCTATTGACGTCAATG
ACGGTAAATGGCCCGCCTGGCATTATGCCCAGTACATGACCTTATGGGACTTTCCTACTTGGCAGTACAT
CTACGTATTAGTCATCGCTATTACCATGGTGATGCGGTTTTGGCAGTACATCAATGGGCGTGGATAGCGG
TTTGACTCACGGGGATTTCCAAGTCTCCACCCCATTGACGTCAATGGGAGTTTGTTTTGGCACCAAAATC
AACGGGACTTTCCAAAATGTCGTAACAACTCCGCCCCATTGACGCAAATGGGCGGTAGGCGTGTACGGTG
GGAGGTCTATATAAGCAGAGCTCAATAAAAGAGCCCACAACCCCTCACTCGGCGCGCCAGTCTTCCGATA
GACTGCGTCGCCCGGGTACCCGTATTCCCAATAAAGCCTCTTGCTGTTTGCATCCGAATCGTGGTCTCGC
TGTTCCTTGGGAGGGTCTCCTCTGAGTGATTGACTACCCACGACGGGGGTCTTTCATTTGGGGGCTCGTC
CGGGATTTGGAGACCCCTGCCCAGGGACCACCGACCCACCACCGGGAGGTAAGCTGGCCAGCAACTTATC
TGTGTCTGTCCGATTGTCTAGTGTCTATGTTTGATGTTATGCGCCTGCGTCTGTACTAGTTAGCTAACTA
GCTCTGTATCTGGCGGACCCGTGGTGGAACTGACGAGTTCTGAACACCCGGCCGCAACCCTGGGAGACGT
CCCAGGGACTTTGGGGGCCGTTTTTGTGGCCCGACCTGAGGAAGGGAGTCGATGTGGAATCCGACCCCGT
CAGGATATGTGGTTCTGGTAGGAGACGAGAACCTAAAACAGTTCCCGCCTCCGTCTGAATTTTTGCTTTC
GGTTTGGAACCGAAGCCGCGCGTCTTGTCTGCTGCAGCGCTGCAGCATCGTTCTGTGTTGTCTCTGTCTG
ACTGTGTTTCTGTATTTGTCTGAAAATTAGGGCCAGACTGTTACCACTCCCTTAAGTTTGACCTTAGGTC
ACTGGAAAGATGTCGAGCGGATCGCTCACAACCAGTCGGTAGATGTCAAGAAGAGACGTTGGGTTACCTT
CTGCTCTGCAGAATGGCCAACCTTTAACGTCGGATGGCCGCGAGACGGCACCTTTAACCGAGACCTCATC
ACCCAGGTTAAGATCAAGGTCTTTTCACCTGGCCCGCATGGACACCCAGACCAGGTCCCCTACATCGTGA
CCTGGGAAGCCTTGGCTTTTGACCCCCCTCCCTGGGTCAAGCCCTTTGTACACCCTAAGCCTCCGCCTCC
TCTTCCTCCATCCGCCCCGTCTCTCCCCCTTGAACCTCCTCGTTCGACCCCGCCTCGATCCTCCCTTTAT
CCAGCCCTCACTCCTTCTCTAGGCGCCGGAATTGAAGATCTGGGGGATCGATCCTCTAGAGTCCGTTACA
TAACTTACGGTAAATGGCCCGCCTGGCTGACCGCCCAACGACCCCCGCCCATTGACGTCAATAATGACGT
ATGTTCCCATAGTAACGCCAATAGGGACTTTCCATTGACGTCAATGGGTGGAGTATTTACGGTAAACTGC
CCACTTGGCAGTACATCAAGTGTATCATATGCCAAGTACGCCCCCTATTGACGTCAATGACGGTAAATGG
CCCGCCTGGCATTATGCCCAGTACATGACCTTATGGGACTTTCCTACTTGGCAGTACATCTACGTATTAG
TCATCGCTATTACCATGGTGATGCGGTTTTGGCAGTACATCAATGGGCGTGGATAGCGGTTTGACTCACG
GGGATTTCCAAGTCTCCACCCCATTGACGTCAATGGGAGTTTGTTTTGGCACCAAAATCAACGGGACTTT
CCAAAATGTCGTAACAACTCCGCCCCATTGACGCAAATGGGCGGTAGGCGTGTACGGTGGGAGGTCTATA
TAAGCAGAGCTCGTTTAGTGAACCGTCAGATCGCCTGGAGACGCCATCCACGCTGTTTTGACCTCCATAG
AAGACACCGGGACCGATCCAGCCTCCGCGGCCGGGAACGGTGCATTGGAACGGACCTGCAGGAATTGATC
CGCGGCCGCACCGGTGCCACCATGCGCTGCGCGCTGGCGCTCTCGGCGCTGCTGCTACTGTTGTCAACGC
CGCCGCTGCTGCCGTCGATGGTGAGCAAGGGCGAGGAGCTGTTCACCGGGGTGGTGCCCATCCTGGTCGA
GCTGGACGGCGACGTAAACGGCCACAAGTTCAGCGTGTCCGGCGAGGGCGAGGGCGATGCCACCTACGGC
AAGCTGACCCTGAAGTTCATCTGCACCACCGGCAAGCTGCCCGTGCCCTGGCCCACCCTCGTGACCACCC
TGACCTACGGCGTGCAGTGCTTCAGCCGCTACCCCGACCACATGAAGCAGCACGACTTCTTCAAGTCCGC
CATGCCCGAAGGCTACGTCCAGGAGCGCACCATCTTCTTCAAGGACGACGGCAACTACAAGACCCGCGCC
GAGGTGAAGTTCGAGGGCGACACCCTGGTGAACCGCATCGAGCTGAAGGGCATCGACTTCAAGGAGGACG
GCAACATCCTGGGGCACAAGCTGGAGTACAACTACAACAGCCACAACGTCTATATCATGGCCGACAAGCA
GAAGAACGGCATCAAGGTGAACTTCAAGATCCGCCACAACATCGAGGACGGCAGCGTGCAGCTCGCCGAC
CACTACCAGCAGAACACCCCCATCGGCGACGGCCCCGTGCTGCTGCCCGACAACCACTACCTGAGCACCC
AGTCCGCCCTGAGCAAAGACCCCAACGAGAAGCGCGATCACATGGTCCTGCTGGAGTTCGTGACCGCCGC
CGGGATCACTCTCGGCATGGACGAGCTGTACAAGTCGCCGTCGCCGTCGCCGTCGCCCTCCCAGAATGCA
ACCCAGACTACTACGGACTCATCTAACAAAACAGCACCGACTCCAGCATCCAGTGTCACCATCATGGCTA
CAGATACAGCCCAGCAGAGCACAGTCCCCACTTCCAAGGCCAACGAAATCTTGGCCTCGGTCAAGGCGAC
CACCCTTGGTGTATCCAGTGACTCACCGGGGACTACAACCCTGGCTCAGCAAGTCTCAGGCCCAGTCAAC
ACTACCGTGGCTAGAGGAGGCGGCTCAGGCAACCCTACTACCACCATCGAGAGCCCCAAGAGCACAAAAA
GTGCAGACACCACTACAGTTGCAACCTCCACAGCCACAGCTAAACCTAACACCACAAGCAGCCAGAATGG
AGCAGAAGATACAACAAACTCTGGGGGGAAAAGCAGCCACAGTGTGACCACAGACCTCACATCCACTAAG
GCAGAACATCTGACGACCCCTCACCCTACAAGTCCACTTAGCCCCCGACAACCCACTTCGACGCATCCTG
TGGCCACCCCAACAAGCTCGGGACATGACCATCTTATGAAAATTTCAAGCAGTTCAAGCACTGTGGCTAT
CCCTGGCTACACCTTCACAAGCCCGGGGATGACCACCACCCTACTAGAGACAGTGTTTCACCATGTCAGC
CAGGCTGGTCTTGAACTCCTGACCTCGGGTGATCTGCCCACCTTGGCCTCCCAAAGTGCTGGGATTACAG
CGTCATCGGTTATCTCGCAAAGAACTCAACAGACCTCCAGTCAGATGCCAGCCAGCTCTACGGCCCCTTC
CTCCCAGGAGACAGTGCAGCCCACGAGCCCGGCAACGGCATTGAGAACACCTACCCTGCCAGAGACCATG
AGCTCCAGCCCCACAGCAGCATCAACTACCCACCGATACCCCAAAACACCTTCTCCCACTGTGGCTCATG
AGAGTAACTGGGCAAAGTGTGAGGATCTTGAGACACAGACACAGAGTGAGAAGCAGCTCGTCCTGAACCT
CACAGGAAACACCCTCTGTGCAGGGGGCGCTTCGGATGAGAAATTGATCTCACTGATATGCCGAGCAGTC
AAAGCCACCTTCAACCCGGCCCAAGATAAGTGCGGCATACGGCTGGCATCTGTTCCAGGAAGTCAGACCG
TGGTCGTCAAAGAAATCACTATTCACACTAAGCTCCCTGCCAAGGATGTGTACGAGCGGCTGAAGGACAA
ATGGGATGAACTAAAGGAGGCAGGGGTCAGTGACATGAAGCTAGGGGACCAGGGGCCACCGGAGGAGGCC
GAGGACCGCTTCAGCATGCCCCTCATCATCACCATCGTCTGCATGGCATCATTCCTGCTCCTCGTGGCGG
CCCTCTATGGCTGCTGCGCCCAGGCCCTCGCCCAGAGGAAGGACCAGCAGCGGCTAACAGAGGAGCTGCA
GACAGTGGAGAATGGTTACCATGACAACCCAACACTGGAAGTGATGGAGACCTCTTCTGAGATGCAGGAG
AAGAAGGTGGTCAGCCTCAACGGGGAGCTGGGGGACAGCTGGATCGTCCCTCTGGACAACCTGACCAAGG
ACGACCTGGATGAGGAGGAAGACACACACCTCTAGGGATCCGGAATTCCGCCCCTCCCCCTCCCCCCCCC
CTAACGTTACTGGCCGAAGCCGCTTGGAATAAGGCCGGTGTGCGTTTGTCTATATGTTATTTTCCACCAT
ATTGCCGTCTTTTGGCAATGTGAGGGCCCGGAAACCTGGCCCTGTCTTCTTGACGAGCATTCCTAGGGGT
CTTTCCCCTCTCGCCAAAGGAATGCAAGGTCTGTTGAATGTCGTGAAGGAAGCAGTTCCTCTGGAAGCTT
CTTGAAGACAAACAACGTCTGTAGCGACCCTTTGCAGGCAGCGGAACCCCCCACCTGGCGACAGGTGCCT
CTGCGGCCAAAAGCCACGTGTATAAGATACACCTGCAAAGGCGGCACAACCCCAGTGCCACGTTGTGAGT
TGGATAGTTGTGGAAAGAGTCAAATGGCTCTCCTCAAGCGTATTCAACAAGGGGCTGAAGGATGCCCAGA
AGGTACCCCATTGTATGGGATCTGATCTGGGGCCTCGGTGCACATGCTTTACATGTGTTTAGTCGAGGTT
AAAAAAACGTCTAGGCCCCCCGAACCACGGGGACGTGGTTTTCCTTTGAAAAACACGATGATAAGCTTGC
CACAACCATGGCCAAGTTGACCAGTGCCGTTCCGGTGCTCACCGCGCGCGACGTCGCCGGAGCGGTCGAG
TTCTGGACCGACCGGCTCGGGTTCTCCCGGGACTTCGTGGAGGACGACTTCGCCGGTGTGGTCCGGGACG
ACGTGACCCTGTTCATCAGCGCGGTCCAGGACCAGGTGGTGCCGGACAACACCCTGGCCTGGGTGTGGGT
GCGCGGCCTGGACGAGCTGTACGCCGAGTGGTCGGAGGTCGTGTCCACGAACTTCCGGGACGCCTCCGGG
CCGGCCATGACCGAGATCGGCGAGCAGCCGTGGGGGCGGGAGTTCGCCCTGCGCGACCCGGCCGGCAACT
GCGTGCACTTCGTGGCCGAGGAGCAGGACTGACACGACCCGGACGGGACGCTCCTGCGCCTGATACAGAA
CGAATTGCTTGCAGGCATCTCATGAGTGTGTCTTCCCGTTTTCCGCCTGAGGTCACTGCGTGGATGGAGC
ATCAGTGGTCCAGGCTCTAGTTTTGACTCAACAATATCACCAGCTGAAGCCTATAGAGTACGAGCCATAG
ATAAAATAAAAGATTTTATTTAGTCTCCAGAAAAAGGGGGGAATGAAAGACCCCACCTGTAGGTTTGGCA
AGCTAGCTTAAGTAACGCCATTTTGCAAGGCATGGAAAAATACATAACTGAGAATAGAGAAGTTCAGATC
AAGGTCAGGAACAGATGGAACAGGGTCGACCCTAGAGAACCATCAGATGTTTCCAGGGTGCCCCAAGGAC
CTGAAATGACCCTGTGCCTTATTTGAACTAACCAATCAGTTCGCTTCTCGCTTCTGTTCGCGCGCTTCTG
CTCCCCGAGCTCAATAAAAGAGCCCACAACCCCTCACTCGGGGCGCCAGTCCTCCGATTGACTGAGTCGC
CCGGGTACCCGTGTATCCAATAAACCCTCTTGCAGTTGCATCCGACTTGTGGTCTCGCTGTTCCTTGGGA
GGGTCTCCTCTGAGTGATTGACTACCCGTCAGCGGGGGTCTTTCATTTGGGGGCTCGTCCGGGATCGGGA
GACCCCTGCCCAGGGACCACCGACCCACCACCGGGAGGTAAGCTGGCTGCCTCGCGCGTTTCGGTGATGA
CGGTGAAAACCTCTGACACATGCAGCTCCCGGAGACGGTCACAGCTTGTCTGTAAGCGGATGCCGGGAGC
AGACAAGCCCGTCAGGGCGCGTCAGCGGGTGTTGGCGGGTGTCGGGGCGCAGCCATGACCCAGTCACGTA
GCGATAGCGGAGTGTAGATCCGGCTGTGGAATGTGTGTCAGTTAGGGTGTGGAAAGTCCCCAGGCTCCCC
AGCAGGCAGAAGTATGCAAAGCATGCATCTCAATTAGTCAGCAACCAGGTGTGGAAAGTCCCCAGGCTCC
CCAGCAGGCAGAAGTATGCAAAGCATGCATCTCAATTAGTCAGCAACCATAGTCCCGCCCCTAACTCCGC
CCATCCCGCCCCTAACTCCGCCCAGTTCCGCCCATTCTCCGCCCCATGGCTGACTAATTTTTTTTATTTA
TGCAGAGGCCGAGGCCGCCTCGGCCTCTGAGCTATTCCAGAAGTAGTGAGGAGGCTTTTTTGGAGGCCTA
GGCTTTTGCAAAAAGCTTACTGGCTTAACTATGCGGCATCAGAGCAGATTGTACTGAGAGTGCACCATAT
GCGGTGTGAAATACCGCACAGATGCGTAAGGAGAAAATACCGCATCAGGCGCTCTTCCGCTTCCTCGCTC
ACTGACTCGCTGCGCTCGGTCGTTCGGCTGCGGCGAGCGGTATCAGCTCACTCAAAGGCGGTAATACGGT
TATCCACAGAATCAGGGGATAACGCAGGAAAGAACATGTGAGCAAAAGGCCAGCAAAAGGCCAGGAACCG
TAAAAAGGCCGCGTTGCTGGCGTTTTTCCATAGGCTCCGCCCCCCTGACGAGCATCACAAAAATCGACGC
TCAAGTCAGAGGTGGCGAAACCCGACAGGACTATAAAGATACCAGGCGTTTCCCCCTGGAAGCTCCCTCG
TGCGCTCTCCTGTTCCGACCCTGCCGCTTACCGGATACCTGTCCGCCTTTCTCCCTTCGGGAAGCGTGGC
GCTTTCTCATAGCTCACGCTGTAGGTATCTCAGTTCGGTGTAGGTCGTTCGCTCCAAGCTGGGCTGTGTG
CACGAACCCCCCGTTCAGCCCGACCGCTGCGCCTTATCCGGTAACTATCGTCTTGAGTCCAACCCGGTAA
GACACGACTTATCGCCACTGGCAGCAGCCACTGGTAACAGGATTAGCAGAGCGAGGTATGTAGGCGGTGC
TACAGAGTTCTTGAAGTGGTGGCCTAACTACGGCTACACTAGAAGGACAGTATTTGGTATCTGCGCTCTG
CTGAAGCCAGTTACCTTCGGAAAAAGAGTTGGTAGCTCTTGATCCGGCAAACAAACCACCGCTGGTAGCG
GTGGTTTTTTTGTTTGCAAGCAGCAGATTACGCGCAGAAAAAAAGGATCTCAAGAAGATCCTTTGATCTT
TTCTACGGGGTCTGACGCTCAGTGGAACGAAAACTCACGTTAAGGGATTTTGGTCATGAGATTATCAAAA
AGGATCTTCACCTAGATCCTTTTAAATTAAAAATGAAGTTTTAAATCAATCTAAAGTATATATGAGTAAA
CTTGGTCTGACAGTTACCAATGCTTAATCAGTGAGGCACCTATCTCAGCGATCTGTCTATTTCGTTCATC
CATAGTTGCCTGACTCCCCGTCGTGTAGATAACTACGATACGGGAGGGCTTACCATCTGGCCCCAGTGCT
GCAATGATACCGCGAGACCCACGCTCACCGGCTCCAGATTTATCAGCAATAAACCAGCCAGCCGGAAGGG
CCGAGCGCAGAAGTGGTCCTGCAACTTTATCCGCCTCCATCCAGTCTATTAATTGTTGCCGGGAAGCTAG
AGTAAGTAGTTCGCCAGTTAATAGTTTGCGCAACGTTGTTGCCATTGCTGCAGGCATCGTGGTGTCACGC
TCGTCGTTTGGTATGGCTTCATTCAGCTCCGGTTCCCAACGATCAAGGCGAGTTACATGATCCCCCATGT
TGTGCAAAAAAGCGGTTAGCTCCTTCGGTCCTCCGATCGTTGTCAGAAGTAAGTTGGCCGCAGTGTTATC
ACTCATGGTTATGGCAGCACTGCATAATTCTCTTACTGTCATGCCATCCGTAAGATGCTTTTCTGTGACT
GGTGAGTACTCAACCAAGTCATTCTGAGAATAGTGTATGCGGCGACCGAGTTGCTCTTGCCCGGCGTCAA
CACGGGATAATACCGCGCCACATAGCAGAACTTTAAAAGTGCTCATCATTGGAAAACGTTCTTCGGGGCG
AAAACTCTCAAGGATCTTACCGCTGTTGAGATCCAGTTCGATGTAACCCACTCGTGCACCCAACTGATCT
TCAGCATCTTTTACTTTCACCAGCGTTTCTGGGTGAGCAAAAACAGGAAGGCAAAATGCCGCAAAAAAGG
GAATAAGGGCGACACGGAAATGTTGAATACTCATACTCTTCCTTTTTCAATATTATTGAAGCATTTATCA
GGGTTATTGTCTCATGAGCGGATACATATTTGAATGTATTTAGAAAAATAAACAAATAGGGGTTCCGCGC
ACATTTCCCCGAAAAGTGCCACCTGACGTCTAAGAAACCATTATTATCATGACATTAACCTATAAAAATA
GGCGTATCACGAGGCCCTTTCGTCTTCAAGAATTAGCTTGGCCATTGCATACGTTGTATCCATATCATAA
TATGTACATTTATATTGGCTCATGTCCAACATTACCGCCATGTTGACATTGATTATTGACTAGTTATTAA
TAGTAATCAATTACGGGGTCATTAGTTCATAGCCCATATATGGAGT
